>Addgene plasmid #85498 | pDule-3-nitroTyrosine (5B) | addgene full sequence | sequence record 169862 | Addgene NGS Result
AACTCAGAATAAGAAATGAGGCCGCTCATGGCGTTCTGTTGCCCGTCTCACCGGTGAAAAGAAAAACAAC
CCTGGCGCCGCTTCTTTGAGCGAACGATCAAAAATAAGTGGCGCCCCATCAAAAAAATATTCTCAACATA
AAAAACTTTGTGTAATACTTGTAACGCTGAGTTTACGCTTTGAGGAATCCCCCATGGACGAATTTGAAAT
GATAAAGAGAAACACATCTGAAATTATCAGCGAGGAAGAGTTAAGAGAGGTTTTAAAAAAAGATGAAAAA
TCTGCTCATATAGGTTTTGAACCAAGTGGTAAAATACATTTAGGGCATTATCTCCAAATAAAAAAGATGA
TTGATTTACAAAATGCTGGATTTGATATAATTATACTTTTGGCTGATTTATGTGCCTATTTAAACCAGAA
AGGAGAGTTGGATGAGATTAGAAAAATAGGAGATTATAACAAAAAAGTTTTTGAAGCAATGGGGTTAAAG
GCAAAATATGTTTATGGAAGTGAATTCCAGCTTGATAAGGATTATACACTGAATGTCTATAGATTGGCTT
TAAAAACTACCTTAAAAAGAGCAAGAAGGAGTATGGAACTTATAGCAAGAGAGGATGAAAATCCAAAGGT
TGCTGAAGTTATCTATCCAATAATGCAGGTTAATAGTGCTCATTATCGTGGCGTTGATGTTGCAGTTGGA
GGGATGGAGCAGAGAAAAATACACATGTTAGCAAGGGAGCTTTTACCAAAAAAGGTTGTTTGTATTCACA
ACCCTGTCTTAACGGGTTTGGATGGAGAAGGAAAGATGAGTTCTTCAAAAGGGAATTTTATAGCTGTTGA
TGACTCTCCAGAAGAGATTAGGGCTAAGATAAAGAAAGCATACTGCCCAGCTGGAGTTGTTGAAGGAAAT
CCAATAATGGAGATAGCTAAATACTTCCTTGAATATCCTTTAACCATAAAAAGGCCAGAAAAATTTGGTG
GAGATTTGACAGTTAATAGCTATGAGGAGTTAGAGAGTTTATTTAAAAATAAGGAATTGCATCCAATGGA
TTTAAAAAATGCTGTAGCTGAAGAACTTATAAAGATTTTAGAGCCAATTAGAAAGAGATTATAACTGCAG
TTTCAAACGGGTACCATATGGGAATTCGAAGCTTGGGCCCGAACAAAAACTCATCTCAGAAGAGGATCTG
AATAGCGCCGTCGACCATCATCATCATCATCATTGAGTTTAAACGGTCTCCAGCTTGGCTGTTTTGGCGG
ATGAGAGAAGATTTTCAGCCTGATACAGATTAAATCAGAACGCAGAAGCGGTCTGATAAAACAGAATTTG
CCTGGCGGCAGTAGCGCGGTGGTCCCACCTGACCCCATGCCGAACTCAGAAGTGAAACGCCGTAGCGCCG
ATGGTAGTGTGGGGTCTCCCCATGCGAGAGTAGGGAACTGCCAGGCATCAAATAAAACGAAAGGCTCAGT
CGAAAGACTGGGCCTTTCGTTTTATCTGTTGTTTGTCGGTGAACGCTCTCCTGAGTAGGACAAATCCGCC
GGGAGCTGTCCCTCCTGTTCAGCTACTGACGGGGTGGTGCGTAACGGCAAAAGCACCGCCGGACATCAGC
GCTAGCGGAGTGTATACTGGCTTACTATGTTGGCACTGATGAGGGTGTCAGTGAAGTGCTTCATGTGGCA
GGAGAAAAAAGGCTGCACCGGTGCGTCAGCAGAATATGTGATACAGGATATATTCCGCTTCCTCGCTCAC
TGACTCGCTACGCTCGGTCGTTCGACTGCGGCGAGCGGAAATGGCTTACGAACGGGGCGGAGATTTCCTG
GAAGATGCCAGGAAGATACTTAACAGGGAAGTGAGAGGGCCGCGGCAAAGCCGTTTTTCCATAGGCTCCG
CCCCCCTGACAAGCATCACGAAATCTGACGCTCAAATCAGTGGTGGCGAAACCCGACAGGACTATAAAGA
TACCAGGCGTTTCCCCCTGGCGGCTCCCTCGTGCGCTCTCCTGTTCCTGCCTTTCGGTTTACCGGTGTCA
TTCCGCTGTTATGGCCGCGTTTGTCTCATTCCACGCCTGACACTCAGTTCCGGGTAGGCAGTTCGCTCCA
AGCTGGACTGTATGCACGAACCCCCCGTTCAGTCCGACCGCTGCGCCTTATCCGGTAACTATCGTCTTGA
GTCCAACCCGGAAAGACATGCAAAAGCACCACTGGCAGCAGCCACTGGTAATTGATTTAGAGGAGTTAGT
CTTGAAGTCATGCGCCGGTTAAGGCTAAACTGAAAGGACAAGTTTTGGTGACTGCGCTCCTCCAAGCCAG
TTACCTCGGTTCAAAGAGTTGGTAGCTCAGAGAACCTTCGAAAAACCGCCCTGCAAGGCGGTTTTTTCGT
TTTCAGAGCAAGAGATTACGCGCAGACCAAAACGATCTCAAGAAGATCATCTTATTAATCAGATAAAATA
TTTCTAGATTTCAGTGCAATTTATCTCTTCAAATGTAGCACCTGAAGTCAGCCCCATACGATATAAGTTG
TAATTCTCATGTTTGACAGCTTATCATCGATAAGCTTTAATGCGGTAGTTTATCACAGTTAAATTGCTAA
CGCAGTCAGGCACCGTGTATGAAATCTAACAATGCGCTCATCGTCATCCTCGGCACCGTCACCCTGGATG
CTGTAGGCATAGGCTTGGTTATGCCGGTACTGCCGGGCCTCTTGCGGGATATCGTCCATTCCGACAGCAT
CGCCAGTCACTATGGCGTGCTGCTAGCGCTATATGCGTTGATGCAATTTCTATGCGCACCCGTTCTCGGA
GCACTGTCCGACCGCTTTGGCCGCCGCCCAGTCCTGCTCGCTTCGCTACTTGGAGCCACTATCGACTACG
CGATCATGGCGACCACACCCGTCCTGTGGATCCTCTACGCCGGACGCATCGTGGCCGGCATCACCGGCGC
CACAGGTGCGGTTGCTGGCGCCTATATCGCCGACATCACCGATGGGGAAGATCGGGCTCGCCACTTCGGG
CTCATGAGCGCTTGTTTCGGCGTGGGTATGGTGGCAGGCCCCGTGGCCGGGGGACTGTTGGGCGCCATCT
CCTTGCATGCACCATTCCTTGCGGCGGCGGTGCTCAACGGCCTCAACCTACTACTGGGCTGCTTCCTAAT
GCAGGAGTCGCATAAGGGAGAGCGTCGACCGATGCCCTTGAGAGCCTTCAACCCAGTCAGCTCCTTCCGG
TGGGCGCGGGGCATGACTATCGTCGCCGCACTTATGACTGTCTTCTTTATCATGCAACTCGTAGGACAGG
TGCCGGCAGCGCTCTGGGTCATTTTCGGCGAGGACCGCTTTCGCTGGAGCGCGACGATGATCGGCCTGTC
GCTTGCGGTATTCGGAATCTTGCACGCCCTCGCTCAAGCCTTCGTCACTGGTCCCGCCACCAAACGTTTC
GGCGAGAAGCAGGCCATTATCGCCGGCATGGCGGCCGACGCGCTGGGCTACGTCTTGCTGGCGTTCGCGA
CGCGAGGCTGGATGGCCTTCCCCATTATGATTCTTCTCGCTTCCGGCGGCATCGGGATGCCCGCGTTGCA
GGCCATGCTGTCCAGGCAGGTAGATGACGACCATCAGGGACAGCTTCAAGGATCGCTCGCGGCTCTTACC
AGCCTAACTTCGATCATTGGACCGCTGATCGTCACGGCGATTTATGCCGCCTCGGCGAGCACATGGAACG
GGTTGGCATGGATTGTAGGCGCCGCCCTATACCTTGTCTGCCTCCCCGCGTTGCGTCGCGGTGCATGGAG
CCGGGCCACCTCGACCTGAATGGAAGCCGGCGGCACCTCGCTAACGGATTCACCACTCCAAGAATTGGAG
CCAATCAATTCTTGCGGAGAACTGTGAATGCGCAAACCAACCCTTGGCAGAACATATCCATCGCGTCCGC
CATCTCCAGCAGCCGCACGCGGCGCATCTCGGGCTCCTTGCATGCACCATTCCTTGCGGCGGCGGTGCTC
AACGGCCTCAACCTACTACTGGGCTGCTTCCTAATGCAGGAGTCGCATAAGGGAGAGCGTCTGGCGAAAG
GGGGATGTGCTGCAAGGCGATTAAGTTGGGTAACGCCAGGGTTTTCCCAGTCACGACGTTGTAAAACGAC
GGCCAGTGCCAAGCTTAAAAAAAATCCTTAGCTTTCGCTAAGGATCTGCAGTGGTCCGGCGGGCCGGATT
TGAACCAGCGCCATGCGGATTTAGAGTCCGCCGTTCTGCCCTGCTGAACTACCGCCGGGAATTCAGCGTT
ACAAGTATTACACAAAGTTTTTTATGTTGAGAATATTTTTTTGATGGGGCGCCACTTATTTTTGATCGTT
CGCTCAAAGAAGCGGCGCCAGGGTTGTTTTTCTTTTCACCAGTGAGACGGGCAACAGAACGCCATGAGCG
GCCTCATTTCTTATTCTGAGTTACAACAGTCCGCACCGCTGCCGGTAGCTCCTTCCGGTGGGCGCGGGGC
ATGACTATCGTCGCCGCACTTATGACTGTCTTCTTTATCATGCAACTCGTAGGACAGGTGCCGGCAGCGC
CCAACAGTCCCCCGGCCACGGGGCCTGCCACCATACCCACGCCGAAACAAGCGCCCTGCACCATTATGTT
CCGGATCTGCATCGCAGGATGCTGCTGGCTACCCTGTGGAACACCTACATCTGTATTAACGAAGCGCTAA
CCGTTTTTATCATGCTCTGGGAGGCAGAATAAATGATCATATCGTCAATTATTACCTCCACGGGGAGAGC
CTGAGCAAACTGGCCTCAGGCATTTGAGAAGCACACGGTCACACTGCTTCCGGTAGTCAATAAACCGGTA
AACCAGCAATAGACATAAGCGGCTATTTAACGACCCTGCCCTGAACCGACGACCGGGTCGAATTTGCTTT
CGAATTTCTGCCATTCATCCGCTTATTATCACTTATTCAGGCGTAGCAACCAGGCGTTTAAGGGCACCAA
TAACTGCCTTAAAAAAATTACGCCCCGCCCTGCCACTCATCGCAGTTGACTGGGTCATGGCTGCGCCCCG
ACACCCGCCAACACCCGCTGACGCGCCCTGACGGGCTTGTCTGCTCCCGGCATCCGCTTACAGACAAGCT
GTGACCGTCTCCGGGAGCTGCATGTGTCAGAGGTTTTCACCGTCATCACCGAAACGCGCGAGGCAGCAGA
TCAATTCGCGCGCGAAGGCGAAGCGGCATGCATAATGTGCCTGTCAAATGGACGAAGCAGGGATTCTGCA
AACCCTATGCTACTCCGTCAAGCCGTCAATTGTCTGATTCGTTACCAATTATGACAACTTGACGGCTACA
TCATTCACTTTTTCTTCACAACCGGCACGGAACTCGCTCGGGCTGGCCCCGGTGCATTTTTTAAATACCC
GCGAGAAATAGAGTTGATCGTCAAAACCAACATTGCGACCGACGGTGGCGATAGGCATCCGGGTGGTGCT
CAAAAGCAGCTTCGCCTGGCTGATACGTTGGTCCTCGCGCCAGCTTAAGACGCTAATCCCTAACTGCTGG
CGGAAAAGATGTGACAGACGCGACGGCGACAAGCAAACATGCTGTGCGACGCTGGCGATATCAAAATTGC
TGTCTGCCAGGTGATCGCTGATGTACTGACAAGCCTCGCGTACCCGATTATCCATCGGTGGATGGAGCGA
CTCGTTAATCGCTTCCATGCGCCGCAGTAACAATTGCTCAAGCAGATTTATCGCCAGCAGCTCCGAATAG
CGCCCTTCCCCTTGCCCGGCGTTAATGATTTGCCCAAACAGGTCGCTGAAATGCGGCTGGTGCGCTTCAT
CCGGGCGAAAGAACCCCGTATTGGCAAATATTGACGGCCAGTTAAGCCATTCATGCCAGTAGGCGCGCGG
ACGAAAGTAAACCCACTGGTGATACCATTCGCGAGCCTCCGGATGACGACCGTAGTGATGAATCTCTCCT
GGCGGGAACAGCAAAATATCACCCGGTCGGCAAACAAATTCTCGTCCCTGATTTTTCACCACCCCCTGAC
CGCGAATGGTGAGATTGAGAATATAACCTTTCATTCCCAGCGGTCGGTCGATAAAAAAATCGAGATAACC
GTTGGCCTCAATCGGCGTTAAACCCGCCACCAGATGGGCATTAAACGAGTATCCCGGCAGCAGGGGATCA
TTTTGCGCTTCAGCCATACTTTTCATACTCCCGCCATTCAGAGAAGAAACCAATTGTCCATATTGCATCA
GACATTGCCGTCACTGCGTCTTTTACTGGCTCTTCTCGCTAACCAAACCGGTAACCCGGGACCAAGTTTA
CTCATATATACGGACAGCGGTGCGGACTGTTGT
Features (pLannotate 1.2.2; 23 found; start..end, strand, type, name):
     36..79      +  CDS            lacI (fragment): lac repressor; lacI; The lac repressor binds to the lac operator to inhibit transcription in E. coli. This inhibition can be relieved by adding lactose or isopropyl-β-D-thiogalactopyranoside (IPTG).
    194..1111    +  CDS            tyrS: SYY_METJA - Experimental evidence at protein level: Swiss-Prot protein existence level 1. Catalyzes the attachment of tyrosine to tRNA(Tyr) in a two- step reaction: tyrosine is first activated by ATP to form Tyr-AMP and then transferred to the acceptor end of tRNA(Tyr). From Methanocaldococcus jannaschii (strain ATCC 43067 / DSM 2661 / JAL-1 / JCM 10045 / NBRC 100440) (Methanococcus jannaschii).
   1206..1223    +  CDS            capTEV™ (fragment): composite tag for in vivo biotinylation, TEV protease cleavage, and 6xHis tagging
   1330..1445    +  ncRNA          5S rRNA: Accession: RF00001 - 5S ribosomal RNA
   1449..1535    +  terminator     rrnB T1 terminator: Escherichia coli rrnB; transcription terminator T1 from the E. coli rrnB gene
   1544..1614    +  mobile_element IS1 (fragment): prokaryotic transposable element IS1
   1733..1788    -  rep_origin     RSF ori (fragment): Plasmids containing the RSF 1030 origin of replication can be propagated in E. coli cells that contain additional plasmids with compatible origins.
   1876..2421    -  rep_origin     p15A ori: Plasmids containing the medium-copy-number p15A origin of replication can be propagated in E. coli cells that contain a second plasmid with the ColE1 origin.
   2533..2561    +  promoter       tet promoter: E. coli promoter for tetracycline efflux protein gene
   2609..3799    +  CDS            TcR: tetracycline efflux protein; tet; confers resistance to tetracycline
   3954..4051    +  CDS            TcR (fragment): tetracycline efflux protein; tet; confers resistance to tetracycline
   4051..4138    -  CDS            lacZα (fragment): LacZα fragment of β-galactosidase; lacZ fragment
   4146..4175    -  terminator     bacterial terminator (fragment): putative bacterial transcription terminator
   4184..4257    -  ncRNA          tRNA: Accession: RF00005 - tRNA
   4354..4397    -  CDS            lacI (fragment): lac repressor; lacI; The lac repressor binds to the lac operator to inhibit transcription in E. coli. This inhibition can be relieved by adding lactose or isopropyl-β-D-thiogalactopyranoside (IPTG).
   4457..4550    +  CDS            TcR (fragment): tetracycline efflux protein; tet; confers resistance to tetracycline
   4547..4604    -  CDS            TcR (fragment): tetracycline efflux protein; tet; confers resistance to tetracycline
   4591..4689    +  CDS            YPB2_ECOLX (fragment): Protein predicted: Swiss-Prot protein existence level 4. From Escherichia coli.
   4987..5016    -  CDS            CmR (fragment): chloramphenicol acetyltransferase confers resistance to chloramphenicol
   5017..5035    -  misc_feature   bom (fragment): basis of mobility region from pBR322
   5137..5177    -  CDS            rop (fragment): Rop protein, which maintains plasmids at low copy number; rop
   5299..6177    -  CDS            araC: L-arabinose regulatory protein; araC
   6204..6287    +  promoter       araBAD promoter (fragment): araBAD; promoter of the L-arabinose operon of E. coli; the araC regulatory gene is transcribed in the opposite direction (Guzman et al., 1995)
