[The description below was written by a language model from this plasmid's Addgene catalogue record and pLannotate feature annotations shown in this document.]
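Description:
pDule-3-nitroTyrosine (5B) is a bacterial expression plasmid of about 6.3 kb, built on the pDule backbone. It supplies the orthogonal translation machinery needed to incorporate the non-canonical amino acid 3-nitrotyrosine into proteins in E. coli. It replicates from a p15A origin, which the record lists as low copy. Because p15A is compatible with ColE1-type origins, the plasmid can coexist with a separate expression vector carrying the gene of interest. Selection is by tetracycline, through an intact tetracycline efflux gene driven by its own tet promoter.

The payload is an engineered Methanocaldococcus jannaschii tyrosyl-tRNA synthetase, the "5B" second-generation variant. It carries the substitutions Y32H, H70C, D158S, I159A and L162R, which the record associates with specificity for 3-nitrotyrosine. The roughly 0.9 kb untagged coding sequence was cloned between NcoI and XhoI. According to the catalogue entry it is expressed constitutively from the lpp promoter, although the automated annotation does not identify that promoter. An rrnB T1 terminator lies downstream of the synthetase. Elsewhere on the plasmid, in the opposite orientation, a single annotated tRNA gene followed by a short terminator corresponds to the cognate amber-suppressing tRNA. Together the two components decode UAG stop codons as 3-nitrotyrosine.

The feature table also shows an araC gene and a partial araBAD promoter, plus many short fragments (lacI, lacZα, CmR, rop, bom, IS1, RSF ori). These fragments appear to be remnants of the backbone's construction, and the record assigns them no function. The plasmid is typically co-transformed with a target gene carrying an amber codon to produce site-specifically nitrated proteins.
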