Addgene plasmid #85498: pDule-3-nitroTyrosine (5B)
Purpose: Plasmid for incorporating the non-canonical amino acid 3-nitroTyrosine with the Mj 3NY (5B) synthetase and cognate amber suppressing tRNA in Ecoli.
Depositing lab: Ryan Mehl. Depositing organization: Oregon State University. Publication: Structural basis of improved second-generation 3-nitro-tyrosine tRNA synthetases. Cooley RB, Feldman JL, Driggers CM, Bundy TA, Stokes AL, Karplus PA, Mehl RA. Biochemistry. 2014 Apr 1;53(12):1916-24. doi: 10.1021/bi5001239. Epub 2014 Mar 20. PubMed 24611875.
Backbone
  Vector backbone: pDule
  Backbone size w/o insert (bp): 5400
  Total vector size (bp): 6300
  Vector type: Bacterial Expression
Growth in bacteria
  Bacterial resistance: Tetracycline, 10 μg/mL
  Growth temperature: 37°C
  Growth strain: DH5alpha
  Copy number: Low Copy
Gene/Insert
  Gene/Insert name: 3-nitroTyrosine tRNA synthetase and cognate amber suppressing tRNA derived from M. jannaschii Tyrosine synthetase/tRNA system (alt names: 3NY (5B) synthetase; 3-nitroY (5B) synthetase; 3-nitroTyr (5B) synthetase)
  Species: Methanocaldococcus jannaschii
  Insert size (bp): 921
  Mutation: Y32H H70C D158S I159A L162R
  Promoter: lpp (constitutive)
  Tag / fusion protein: None
  Cloning method: Restriction Enzyme; 5′ cloning site NcoI (not destroyed); 3′ cloning site XhoI (not destroyed)
  Sequencing primers: 5′ CGTCACTGCGTCTTTTACTG
Terms and licenses: Academic/Nonprofit Terms; Industry Terms: Not Available to Industry
How to cite: pDule-3-nitroTyrosine (5B) was a gift from Ryan Mehl (Addgene plasmid # 85498 ; http://n2t.net/addgene:85498 ; RRID:Addgene_85498)
